>Addgene plasmid #29598 | 426Gal-FUS-1-373aa-YFP | addgene partial sequence | sequence record 35034 | 29598 with EGFP-N
GCTCCTCGCCCTTGCTCACCATTAAGCTTGATATCGAATTCCTGCAGCCCATCACCACTTTGTACAAGAA
AGCTGGGTCGTCTGCCCGGCGAGTAGCAAATGAGACCTTGATAGGATTTCCGGAGAATTCTTTACCATCA
AACCAGTCAATAGCTGCTTTAGCTGAAGGTGGGTCATCAAAAGAGACCGTTGCCTCTCCCTTCAGCTTGC
CAGTTTCCCTGTCTGTGTACAAATTAATCATGGGCTGTCCCGTTTTCTTGTTTGTCTTAATAATACCAAT
CTGCTTGAAGTAATCAGCCACAGACTCAATTGTAACATTCTCACCCAGGCCTTGCACAAAGATGGTGTTG
TTGTCTGAATTATCCTGTTCGGAGTCATGACGTGATCCTTGGTCCCGAGGGCCACCAAATTTATTGAAGC
CACCACGGTCACTTCCGCCCATGCCACCTCTGCCTCCACGGCCACCTCCACGACCTCTGGGTTCATAGCC
ACCACTGCTGCGGTTGTAACCACCACCGCCGCCGCCGCCGCCGCCACCACTGCCACCCCTGCCGCGGCCT
CCACGGTCCTGCTGTCCATAGCCACCGCTGCCACCTCCACCACTCTGGTCTTGATTGCCATAACCGCCAC
CACTGCCACCACCACTACTCATGGAGGATTGATCTTGGCCATAGTTACCTCCACCTCCACCTCCACCTCC
ACCACCACTGCTGCTGTTGTACTGGTTCTGCTGTCCATAGCCCTGAGGGGGATTATAGCTTTGCTGCTGT
CCATAGCTTTGCTGCTGTCCACCATAGCTAGGCTGCTGGCTGTAGCTCCCACTCTGGGGCTGCCCATAG
