[The description below was written by a language model from this plasmid's Addgene catalogue record.]
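Description:
426Gal-FUS-1-373aa-YFP is a yeast expression plasmid built on pAG426Gal-ccdB-EYFP, a member of the pAG Gateway-style destination vector series. The "426" designation conventionally indicates a high-copy episomal 2μ vector, and "Gal" indicates a galactose-inducible GAL1 promoter, although the record itself names neither the origin nor the promoter as annotated features. Selection in yeast is through the URA3 auxotrophic marker, which complements uracil auxotrophy, and the plasmid is maintained in bacteria at high copy under ampicillin selection. The record lists a ccdB-tolerant bacterial strain for propagation. This is a property of the parental backbone's ccdB counterselection cassette, and the record does not say whether that cassette persists in the finished construct. The cloning method is recorded as restriction enzyme based.

The insert is a 1,119 bp fragment of human FUS (also known as TLS, fused in sarcoma/translocated in liposarcoma) encoding amino acids 1–373, a C-terminally truncated form of the protein. It is fused at its C terminus to YFP, so the localisation and aggregation state of the fragment can be followed by fluorescence microscopy in living yeast cells. Inducible expression lets the protein be switched on by a change of carbon source, which is useful for proteins that may impair growth.

The associated publication concerns the molecular determinants and genetic modifiers of aggregation and toxicity of the ALS disease protein FUS/TLS. This fits use of the construct as one of a set of truncation variants for mapping which regions of FUS drive inclusion formation and toxicity in a yeast model.
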