Addgene plasmid #29598: 426Gal-FUS-1-373aa-YFP
Depositing lab: Aaron Gitler. Depositing organization: University of Pennsylvania. Publication: Molecular determinants and genetic modifiers of aggregation and toxicity for the ALS disease protein FUS/TLS. Sun Z, Diaz Z, Fang X, Hart MP, Chesi A, Shorter J, Gitler AD. PLoS Biol. 2011 Apr;9(4):e1000614. doi: 10.1371/journal.pbio.1000614. Epub 2011 Apr 26. PubMed 21541367.
Backbone
  Vector backbone: pAG426Gal-ccdB-EYFP
  Backbone manufacturer: Susan Lindquist (Addgene plasmid # 14227)
  Backbone size w/o insert (bp): 8126
  Vector type: Yeast Expression
  Selectable markers: URA3
Growth in bacteria
  Bacterial resistance: Ampicillin, 100 μg/mL
  Growth temperature: 37°C
  Growth strain: ccdB Survival
  Growth instructions: ccdB Survival
  Copy number: High Copy
Gene/Insert
  Gene/Insert name: FUS-1-373aa (alt names: TLS; fused in sarcoma; translocated in liposarcoma)
  Species: H. sapiens (human)
  Insert size (bp): 1119
  Mutation: Contains FUS aa# 1-373
  Entrez Gene: FUS (a.k.a. ALS6, ETM4, FUS1, HNRNPP2, POMP75, TLS, altFUS)
  Tag / fusion protein: YFP (C terminal on insert)
  Cloning method: Restriction Enzyme
  Sequencing primers: 5′ n/a
Terms and licenses: Academic/Nonprofit Terms; Industry Terms: Not Available to Industry
How to cite: 426Gal-FUS-1-373aa-YFP was a gift from Aaron Gitler (Addgene plasmid # 29598 ; http://n2t.net/addgene:29598 ; RRID:Addgene_29598)
